Addgene plasmid #112494: pcDNA3.1-hRIPK1-Flag-delDD
Purpose: Mammalian expression of the indicated Flag- hRIPK1 mutant. Please note Flag tag is N-terminal.
Depositing lab: Junying Yuan. Depositing organization: Harvard Medical School.
Backbone
  Vector backbone: pcDNA3.1
  Vector type: Mammalian Expression
Growth in bacteria
  Bacterial resistance: Ampicillin, 100 μg/mL
  Growth temperature: 37°C
  Growth strain: DH5alpha
  Copy number: High Copy
Gene/Insert
  Gene/Insert name: RIPK1
  Species: H. sapiens (human)
  Mutation: deletion of DD domain (AA584-671 deleted)
  Entrez Gene: RIPK1 (a.k.a. AIEFL, IMD57, RIP, RIP-1, RIP1)
  Tag / fusion protein: Flag (N terminal on insert)
  Cloning method: Restriction Enzyme; 5′ cloning site Unknown (unknown if destroyed); 3′ cloning site Unknown (unknown if destroyed)
Terms and licenses: Academic/Nonprofit Terms; Industry Terms: Not Available to Industry
How to cite: pcDNA3.1-hRIPK1-Flag-delDD was a gift from Junying Yuan (Addgene plasmid # 112494 ; http://n2t.net/addgene:112494 ; RRID:Addgene_112494)
