[The description below was written by a language model from this plasmid's Addgene catalogue record and pLannotate feature annotations shown in this document.]
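Description:
pcDNA3.1-hRIPK1-Flag-delDD is a mammalian expression plasmid, listed on the pcDNA3.1 backbone, that produces an N-terminally Flag-tagged human RIPK1 (receptor-interacting serine/threonine kinase 1) lacking its C-terminal death domain. The catalogue records the mutation as a deletion of residues 584–671. This matches the feature table, where the RIPK1 coding region is annotated as a fragment of about 1.75 kb, roughly the first 583 codons. A short match to the FLAG epitope lies immediately upstream of this region, confirming that the tag is N-terminal despite the order of elements in the plasmid name. Transcription is driven by the human cytomegalovirus immediate early enhancer and promoter and terminated by the bovine growth hormone polyadenylation signal. T7 and SP6 phage promoters flank the insert and can serve for in vitro transcription or as sequencing primer sites. The cloning sites used are not recorded.

The plasmid is propagated in E. coli through a high-copy ColE1/pUC-type origin with ampicillin selection (β-lactamase). An f1 origin is also present, which permits single-stranded DNA production. For selection in mammalian cells, an SV40 enhancer/early promoter drives the Tn5 neomycin/kanamycin phosphotransferase gene, conferring G418 resistance, followed by an HSV thymidine kinase polyadenylation signal. The table also lists several short fragment hits (HIV-1 LTR, ble, extra SV40 and bGH pieces), which appear to be backbone remnants or incidental matches rather than functional elements. The marker arrangement differs somewhat from the usual pcDNA3.1 layout.

The record gives the purpose only as mammalian expression of this Flag-tagged RIPK1 mutant. Since death domains generally mediate protein–protein interactions in death receptor signalling, such a truncation is suited to comparison with full-length RIPK1, with the Flag tag allowing detection or immunoprecipitation.
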