Features (pLannotate 1.2.2; 19 found; start..end, strand, type, name):
      1..380     +  enhancer       CMV enhancer: human cytomegalovirus immediate early enhancer
    381..584     +  promoter       CMV promoter: human cytomegalovirus (CMV) immediate early promoter
    580..613     +  LTR            5' LTR (truncated) (fragment): truncated 5' long terminal repeat (LTR) from HIV-1
    629..647     +  promoter       T7 promoter: promoter for bacteriophage T7 RNA polymerase
    694..714     +  CDS            3xFLAG (fragment): three tandem FLAG® epitope tags
    724..2472    +  CDS            RIPK1 (fragment): RIPK1_HUMAN - Also known as RIP From Homo sapiens (Human).
   2505..2523    -  promoter       SP6 promoter: promoter for bacteriophage SP6 RNA polymerase
   2549..2773    +  polyA_signal   bGH poly(A) signal: bovine growth hormone polyadenylation signal
   2777..2795    +  promoter       SV40 promoter (fragment): SV40 enhancer and early promoter
   2905..3493    -  rep_origin     ori: high-copy-number ColE1/pMB1/pBR322/pUC origin of replication
   3715..3731    +  polyA_signal   bGH poly(A) signal (fragment): bovine growth hormone polyadenylation signal
   3822..3869    -  polyA_signal   HSV TK poly(A) signal: herpes simplex virus thymidine kinase polyadenylation signal (Cole and Stacy, 1985)
   3928..4080    -  CDS            ble (fragment): BLE_KLEPN - Experimental evidence at protein level: Swiss-Prot protein existence level 1. Binding protein with a strong affinity to the bleomycin family of antibiotics. Binds to CL990; an antimitotic-antibiotic compound. From Klebsiella pneumoniae.
   4101..4895    -  CDS            NeoR/KanR: aminoglycoside phosphotransferase from Tn5; aph(3')-II (or nptII); confers resistance to neomycin, kanamycin, and G418 (Geneticin®)
   4930..5287    -  promoter       SV40 promoter: SV40 enhancer and early promoter
   5289..5306    -  promoter       AmpR promoter (fragment): bla
   5347..6207    -  CDS            AmpR: β-lactamase; bla; confers resistance to ampicillin, carbenicillin, and related antibiotics
   6208..6312    -  promoter       AmpR promoter: bla
   6339..6767    +  rep_origin     f1 ori (sequence partly withheld): f1 bacteriophage origin of replication; arrow indicates direction of (+) strand synthesis
>Addgene plasmid #112494 | pcDNA3.1-hRIPK1-Flag-delDD | addgene full sequence | sequence record 214528 | Addgene NGS Result
GACATTGATTATTGACTAGTTATTAATAGTAATCAATTACGGGGTCATTAGTTCATAGCCCATATATGGA
GTTCCGCGTTACATAACTTACGGTAAATGGCCCGCCTGGCTGACCGCCCAACGACCCCCGCCCATTGACG
TCAATAATGACGTATGTTCCCATAGTAACGCCAATAGGGACTTTCCATTGACGTCAATGGGTGGAGTATT
TACGGTAAACTGCCCACTTGGCAGTACATCAAGTGTATCATATGCCAAGTACGCCCCCTATTGACGTCAA
TGACGGTAAATGGCCCGCCTGGCATTATGCCCAGTACATGACCTTATGGGACTTTCCTACTTGGCAGTAC
ATCTACGTATTAGTCATCGCTATTACCATGGTGATGCGGTTTTGGCAGTACATCAATGGGCGTGGATAGC
GGTTTGACTCACGGGGATTTCCAAGTCTCCACCCCATTGACGTCAATGGGAGTTTGTTTTGGCACCAAAA
TCAACGGGACTTTCCAAAATGTCGTAACAACTCCGCCCCATTGACGCAAATGGGCGGTAGGCGTGTACGG
TGGGAGGTCTATATAAGCAGAGCTCTCTGGCTAACTAGAGAACCCACTGCTTACTGGCTTATCGAAATTA
ATACGACTCACTATAGGGAGACCCAAGCTTGGTACCGGATCCCCCGGGAATCAAAACATGGATTACAAAG
ACGATGACGATAAAGAATTCAGGATGCAACCAGACATGTCCTTGAATGTCATTAAGATGAAATCCAGTGA
CTTCCTGGAGAGTGCAGAACTGGACAGCGGAGGCTTTGGGAAGGTGTCTCTGTGTTTCCACAGAACCCAG
GGACTCATGATCATGAAAACAGTGTACAAGGGGCCCAACTGCATTGAGCACAACGAGGCCCTCTTGGAGG
AGGCGAAGATGATGAACAGACTGAGACACAGCCGGGTGGTGAAGCTCCTGGGCGTCATCATAGAGGAAGG
GAAGTACTCCCTGGTGATGGAGTACATGGAGAAGGGCAACCTGATGCACGTGCTGAAAGCCGAGATGAGT
ACTCCGCTTTCTGTAAAAGGAAGGATAATTTTGGAAATCATTGAAGGAATGTGCTACTTACATGGAAAAG
GCGTGATACACAAGGACCTGAAGCCTGAAAATATCCTTGTTGATAATGACTTCCACATTAAGATCGCAGA
CCTCGGCCTTGCCTCCTTTAAGATGTGGAGCAAACTGAATAATGAAGAGCACAATGAGCTGAGGGAAGTG
GACGGCACCGCTAAGAAGAATGGCGGCACCCTCTACTACATGGCGCCCGAGCACCTGAATGACGTCAACG
CAAAGCCCACAGAGAAGTCGGATGTGTACAGCTTTGCTGTAGTACTCTGGGCGATATTTGCAAATAAGGA
GCCATATGAAAATGCTATCTGTGAGCAGCAGTTGATAATGTGCATAAAATCTGGGAACAGGCCAGATGTG
GATGACATCACTGAGTACTGCCCAAGAGAAATTATCAGTCTCATGAAGCTCTGCTGGGAAGCGAATCCGG
AAGCTCGGCCGACATTTCCTGGCATTGAAGAAAAATTTAGGCCTTTTTATTTAAGTCAATTAGAAGAAAG
TGTAGAAGAGGACGTGAAGAGTTTAAAGAAAGAGTATTCAAACGAAAATGCAGTTGTGAAGAGAATGCAG
TCTCTTCAACTTGATTGTGTGGCAGTACCTTCAAGCCGGTCAAATTCAGCCACAGAACAGCCTGGTTCAC
TGCACAGTTCCCAGGGACTTGGGATGGGTCCTGTGGAGGAGTCCTGGTTTGCTCCTTCCCTGGAGCACCC
ACAAGAAGAGAATGAGCCCAGCCTGCAGAGTAAACTCCAAGACGAAGCCAACTACCATCTTTATGGCAGC
CGCATGGACAGGCAGACGAAACAGCAGCCCAGACAGAATGTGGCTTACAACAGAGAGGAGGAAAGGAGAC
GCAGGGTCTCCCATGACCCTTTTGCACAGCAAAGACCTTACGAGAATTTTCAGAATACAGAGGGAAAAGG
CACTGCTTATTCCAGTGCAGCCAGTCATGGTAATGCAGTGCACCAGCCCTCAGGGCTCACCAGCCAACCT
CAAGTACTGTATCAGAACAATGGATTATATAGCTCACATGGCTTTGGAACAAGACCACTGGATCCAGGAA
CAGCAGGTCCCAGAGTTTGGTACAGGCCAATTCCAAGTCATATGCCTAGTCTGCATAATATCCCAGTGCC
TGAGACCAACTATCTAGGAAATACACCCACCATGCCATTCAGCTCCTTGCCACCAACAGATGAATCTATA
AAATATACCATATACAATAGTACTGGCATTCAGATTGGAGCCTACAATTATATGGAGATTGGTGGGACGA
GTTCATCACTACTAGACAGCACAAATACGAACTTCAAAGAAGAGCCAGCTGCTAAGTACCAAGCTATCTT
TGATAATACCACTAGTCTGACGCTCGAGTAGATGACTAGTCTAGAGGGCCCTATTCTATAGTGTCACCTA
AATGCTAGAGCTCGCTGATCAGCCTCGACTGTGCCTTCTAGTTGCCAGCCATCTGTTGTTTGCCCCTCCC
CCGTGCCTTCCTTGACCCTGGAAGGTGCCACTCCCACTGTCCTTTCCTAATAAAATGAGGAAATTGCATC
GCATTGTCTGAGTAGGTGTCATTCTATTCTGGGGGGTGGGGTGGGGCAGGACAGCAAGGGGGAGGATTGG
GAAGACAATAGCAGGCATGCTGGGGATGCGGTGGGCTCTATGGCTTCTGAGGCGGAAAGAACCAGTGGCG
GTAATACGGTTATCCACAGAATCAGGGGATAACGCAGGAAAGAACATGTGAGCAAAAGGCCAGCAAAAGG
CCAGGAACCGTAAAAAGGCCGCGTTGCTGGCGTTTTTCCATAGGCTCCGCCCCCCTGACGAGCATCACAA
AAATCGACGCTCAAGTCAGAGGTGGCGAAACCCGACAGGACTATAAAGATACCAGGCGTTTCCCCCTGGA
AGCTCCCTCGTGCGCTCTCCTGTTCCGACCCTGCCGCTTACCGGATACCTGTCCGCCTTTCTCCCTTCGG
GAAGCGTGGCGCTTTCTCATAGCTCACGCTGTAGGTATCTCAGTTCGGTGTAGGTCGTTCGCTCCAAGCT
GGGCTGTGTGCACGAACCCCCCGTTCAGCCCGACCGCTGCGCCTTATCCGGTAACTATCGTCTTGAGTCC
AACCCGGTAAGACACGACTTATCGCCACTGGCAGCAGCCACTGGTAACAGGATTAGCAGAGCGAGGTATG
TAGGCGGTGCTACAGAGTTCTTGAAGTGGTGGCCTAACTACGGCTACACTAGAAGAACAGTATTTGGTAT
CTGCGCTCTGCTGAAGCCAGTTACCTTCGGAAAAAGAGTTGGTAGCTCTTGATCCGGCAAACAAACCACC
GCTGGTAGCGGTGGTTTTTTTGTTTGCAAGCAGCAGATTACGCGCAGAAAAAAAGGATCTCAAGAAGATC
CTTTGATCTTTTCTACGGGGTCTGACGCTCAGTGGAACGAAAACTCACGTTAAGGGATTTTGGTCATGAG
ATTATCAAAAAGGATCTTCACCTAGATCCTTTTAAATTAAAAATGAAGTTTTAAATCAATCTAAAGTATA
TATGAGTAACCTGAGGCTATGGCAGGGCCTGCCGCCCCGACGTTGGCTGCGAGCCCTGGGCCTTCACCCG
AACTTGGGGGGTGGGGTGGGGAAAAGGAAGAAACGCGGGCGTATTGGCCCCAATGGGGTCTCGGTGGGGT
ATCGACAGAGTGCCAGCCCTGGGACCGAACCCCGCGTTTATGAACAAACGACCCAACACCGTGCGTTTTA
TTCTGTCTTTTTATTGCCGTCATAGCGCGGGTTCCTTCCGGTATTGTCTCCTTCCGTGTTTCAGTTAGCC
TCCCCCTAGGGTGGGCGAAGAACTCCAGCATGAGATCCCCGCGCTGGAGGATCATCCAGCCGGCGTCCCG
GAAAACGATTCCGAAGCCCAACCTTTCATAGAAGGCGGCGGTGGAATCGAAATCTCGTGATGGCAGGTTG
GGCGTCGCTTGGTCGGTCATTTCGAACCCCAGAGTCCCGCTCAGAAGAACTCGTCAAGAAGGCGATAGAA
GGCGATGCGCTGCGAATCGGGAGCGGCGATACCGTAAAGCACGAGGAAGCGGTCAGCCCATTCGCCGCCA
AGCTCTTCAGCAATATCACGGGTAGCCAACGCTATGTCCTGATAGCGGTCCGCCACACCCAGCCGGCCAC
AGTCGATGAATCCAGAAAAGCGGCCATTTTCCACCATGATATTCGGCAAGCAGGCATCGCCATGGGTCAC
GACGAGATCCTCGCCGTCGGGCATGCTCGCCTTGAGCCTGGCGAACAGTTCGGCTGGCGCGAGCCCCTGA
TGCTCTTCGTCCAGATCATCCTGATCGACAAGACCGGCTTCCATCCGAGTACGTGCTCGCTCGATGCGAT
GTTTCGCTTGGTGGTCGAATGGGCAGGTAGCCGGATCAAGCGTATGCAGCCGCCGCATTGCATCAGCCAT
GATGGATACTTTCTCGGCAGGAGCAAGGTGAGATGACAGGAGATCCTGCCCCGGCACTTCGCCCAATAGC
AGCCAGTCCCTTCCCGCTTCAGTGACAACGTCGAGCACAGCTGCGCAAGGAACGCCCGTCGTGGCCAGCC
ACGATAGCCGCGCTGCCTCGTCTTGCAGTTCATTCAGGGCACCGGACAGGTCGGTCTTGACAAAAAGAAC
CGGGCGCCCCTGCGCTGACAGCCGGAACACGGCGGCATCAGAGCAGCCGATTGTCTGTTGTGCCCAGTCA
TAGCCGAATAGCCTCTCCACCCAAGCGGCCGGAGAACCTGCGTGCAATCCATCTTGTTCAATCATGCGAA
ACGATCCTCATCCTGTCTCTTGATCGATCTTTGCAAAAGCCTAGGCCTCCAAAAAAGCCTCCTCACTACT
TCTGGAATAGCTCAGAGGCCGAGGCGGCCTCGGCCTCTGCATAAATAAAAAAAATTAGTCAGCCATGGGG
CGGAGAATGGGCGGAACTGGGCGGAGTTAGGGGCGGGATGGGCGGAGTTAGGGGCGGGACTATGGTTGCT
GACTAATTGAGATGCATGCTTTGCATACTTCTGCCTGCTGGGGAGCCTGGGGACTTTCCACACCTGGTTG
CTGACTAATTGAGATGCATGCTTTGCATACTTCTGCCTGCTGGGGAGCCTGGGGACTTTCCACACCCTAA
CTGACACACATTCCACAGCTGGTTCTTTCCGCCTCAGGACTCTTCCTTTTTCAATAAATCAATCTAAAGT
ATATATGAGTAAACTTGGTCTGACAGTTACCAATGCTTAATCAGTGAGGCACCTATCTCAGCGATCTGTC
TATTTCGTTCATCCATAGTTGCCTGACTCCCCGTCGTGTAGATAACTACGATACGGGAGGGCTTACCATC
TGGCCCCAGTGCTGCAATGATACCGCGAGACCCACGCTCACCGGCTCCAGATTTATCAGCAATAAACCAG
CCAGCCGGAAGGGCCGAGCGCAGAAGTGGTCCTGCAACTTTATCCGCCTCCATCCAGTCTATTAATTGTT
GCCGGGAAGCTAGAGTAAGTAGTTCGCCAGTTAATAGTTTGCGCAACGTTGTTGCCATTGCTACAGGCAT
CGTGGTGTCACGCTCGTCGTTTGGTATGGCTTCATTCAGCTCCGGTTCCCAACGATCAAGGCGAGTTACA
TGATCCCCCATGTTGTGCAAAAAAGCGGTTAGCTCCTTCGGTCCTCCGATCGTTGTCAGAAGTAAGTTGG
CCGCAGTGTTATCACTCATGGTTATGGCAGCACTGCATAATTCTCTTACTGTCATGCCATCCGTAAGATG
CTTTTCTGTGACTGGTGAGTACTCAACCAAGTCATTCTGAGAATAGTGTATGCGGCGACCGAGTTGCTCT
TGCCCGGCGTCAATACGGGATAATACCGCGCCACATAGCAGAACTTTAAAAGTGCTCATCATTGGAAAAC
GTTCTTCGGGGCGAAAACTCTCAAGGATCTTACCGCTGTTGAGATCCAGTTCGATGTAACCCACTCGTGC
ACCCAACTGATCTTCAGCATCTTTTACTTTCACCAGCGTTTCTGGGTGAGCAAAAACAGGAAGGCAAAAT
GCCGCAAAAAAGGGAATAAGGGCGACACGGAAATGTTGAATACTCATACTCTTCCTTTTTCAATATTATT
GAAGCATTTATCAGGGTTATTGTCTCATGAGCGGATACATATTTGAATGTATTTAGAAAAATAAACAAAT
AGGGGTTCCGCGCACATTTCCCCGAAAAGTGCCACCTG
[124 nt withheld, positions 6339-6462]
C
[91 nt withheld, positions 6464-6554]
A
[49 nt withheld, positions 6556-6604]
CCTTTGACGTTGGAGTCCACGTTCTTT
[37 nt withheld, positions 6632-6668]
ACCCTATCTCGGTCTATTCTTTTGATTTATAAGGGATTTTGCCGATTTCGGCCTATTGGTTAAAAAATGA
GCTGATTTAACAAAAATTTAACGCGAATTTTAACAAAATATTAACGCTTACAATTTACGCGCGCGTT
